Addgene plasmid #138842: pPD393 VPR-ZF97
Purpose: Constitutive expression of VPR-ZF97 under the CMV promoter.
Depositing lab: Joshua Leonard. Depositing organization: Northwestern University. Publication: The COMET toolkit for composing customizable genetic programs in mammalian cells. Donahue PS, Draut JW, Muldoon JJ, Edelstein HI, Bagheri N, Leonard JN. Nat Commun. 2020 Feb 7;11(1):779. doi: 10.1038/s41467-019-14147-5. PubMed 32034124.
Backbone
  Vector backbone: pPD005 pcDNA Golden Gate
  Vector type: Mammalian Expression, Synthetic Biology
Growth in bacteria
  Bacterial resistance: Ampicillin, 100 μg/mL
  Growth temperature: 37°C
  Growth strain: DH5alpha
  Copy number: High Copy
Gene/Insert
  Gene/Insert name: VPR-ZF97
  Species: Synthetic
  Promoter: CMV
  Tag / fusion protein: 3xFlag (N terminal on insert)
  Cloning method: Restriction Enzyme; 5′ cloning site NheI (not destroyed); 3′ cloning site NotI (not destroyed)
  Sequencing primers: 5′ CGCAAATGGGCGGTAGGCGTG; 3′ TAGAAGGCACAGTCGAGG
Terms and licenses: Academic/Nonprofit Terms; Industry Terms: Not Available to Industry
Depositor comments: Leonard Lab plasmid reference number: L1371
How to cite: pPD393 VPR-ZF97 was a gift from Joshua Leonard (Addgene plasmid # 138842 ; http://n2t.net/addgene:138842 ; RRID:Addgene_138842)
