[The description below was written by a language model from this plasmid's Addgene catalogue record and pLannotate feature annotations shown in this document.]
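Description:
pPD393 VPR-ZF97 is a 6.3 kb mammalian expression plasmid built on pPD005, a pcDNA-derived backbone adapted for Golden Gate assembly, and it belongs to the COMET toolkit of composable synthetic transcription factors and promoters for programming gene expression in mammalian cells. It is maintained in E. coli as a high-copy plasmid through a ColE1/pUC-type origin and selected with ampicillin via the β-lactamase gene. An f1 phage origin is also present. The backbone retains an SV40 early promoter and SV40 polyadenylation signal, but between them only a short fragment of a bleomycin-family resistance gene is annotated. The feature table therefore does not indicate an intact mammalian selection marker, and the plasmid appears suited mainly to transient transfection.

The payload, cloned between NheI and NotI, is a synthetic open reading frame driven by the human CMV immediate-early enhancer and promoter and terminated by the bovine growth hormone polyadenylation signal. A T7 promoter lies just upstream of the coding region. The protein carries an N-terminal 3xFLAG tag for detection, followed by the tripartite VPR activation domain, which the annotation resolves into VP16-derived repeats, a portion of human RELA (p65) and the Epstein-Barr virus Rta activation domain. The ZF97 zinc-finger DNA-binding domain is not picked up by the automated annotation, but it presumably occupies the unannotated stretch between the Rta domain and the polyadenylation signal. The construct gives constitutive expression of a strong synthetic activator. The record does not describe its target, though such an activator would be expected to switch on reporter or output genes placed under promoters containing ZF97 binding sites.
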