Features (pLannotate 1.2.2; 23 found; start..end, strand, type, name):
     28..80      -  misc_feature   bom (fragment): basis of mobility region from pBR322
    235..614     +  enhancer       CMV enhancer: human cytomegalovirus immediate early enhancer
    615..818     +  promoter       CMV promoter: human cytomegalovirus (CMV) immediate early promoter
    814..847     +  LTR            5' LTR (truncated) (fragment): truncated 5' long terminal repeat (LTR) from HIV-1
    863..881     +  promoter       T7 promoter: promoter for bacteriophage T7 RNA polymerase
    952..975     +  CDS            3xFLAG (fragment): three tandem FLAG® epitope tags
   1147..1163    +  CDS            VP96 (fragment): 6 tandem repeats of the minimal activation domain of herpes simplex virus VP16 (Cheng et al., 2013)
   1210..1989    +  CDS            RELA (fragment): TF65_HUMAN - Also known as NFKB3. Experimental evidence at protein level: Swiss-Prot protein existence level 1. NF-kappa-B is a pleiotropic transcription factor present in almost all cell types and is the endpoint of a series of signal transduction events that are initiated by a vast array of stimuli related to many biological processes such as inflammation, immunity, differentiation, cell growth, tumorigenesis and apoptosis. NF-kappa-B is a homo- or heterodimeric complex formed by the Rel-like domain- containing proteins RELA/p65, RELB, NFKB1/p105, NFKB1/p50, REL and NFKB2/p52. The heterodime
   2008..2577    +  CDS            Rta AD: transcriptional activation domain from the human herpesvirus 4 (Epstein-Barr virus) replication and transcription activator Rta/BRLF1 (Hardwick et al., 1992; Chavez et al., 2015)
   2940..3051    +  polyA_signal   bGH poly(A) signal: bovine growth hormone polyadenylation signal
   3168..3189    +  promoter       SV40 promoter (fragment): SV40 enhancer and early promoter
   3210..3638    +  rep_origin     f1 ori (sequence partly withheld): f1 bacteriophage origin of replication; arrow indicates direction of (+) strand synthesis
   3643..3665    +  promoter       SV40 promoter (fragment): SV40 enhancer and early promoter
   3666..3857    +  promoter       SV40 promoter: SV40 early promoter
   3884..3982    +  CDS            ble (fragment): BLE_KLEPN - Experimental evidence at protein level: Swiss-Prot protein existence level 1. Binding protein with a strong affinity to the bleomycin family of antibiotics. Binds to CL990; an antimitotic-antibiotic compound. From Klebsiella pneumoniae.
   3977..4098    +  polyA_signal   SV40 poly(A) signal: SV40 polyadenylation signal
   4171..4187    -  protein_bind   lac operator: The lac repressor binds to the lac operator to inhibit transcription in E. coli. This inhibition can be relieved by adding lactose or isopropyl-β-D-thiogalactopyranoside (IPTG). lac repressor encoded by lacI
   4195..4225    -  promoter       lac promoter: promoter for the E. coli lac operon
   4240..4261    -  protein_bind   CAP binding site: CAP binding activates transcription in the presence of cAMP. E. coli catabolite activator protein
   4274..4366    -  CDS            lacI (fragment): lac repressor; lacI; The lac repressor binds to the lac operator to inhibit transcription in E. coli. This inhibition can be relieved by adding lactose or isopropyl-β-D-thiogalactopyranoside (IPTG).
   4549..5137    -  rep_origin     ori: high-copy-number ColE1/pMB1/pBR322/pUC origin of replication
   5308..6168    -  CDS            AmpR: β-lactamase; bla; confers resistance to ampicillin, carbenicillin, and related antibiotics
   6169..6273    -  promoter       AmpR promoter: bla
>Addgene plasmid #138842 | pPD393 VPR-ZF97 | addgene full sequence | sequence record 321972 | Addgene NGS Result
GACGGATCGGGAGATCTCCCGATCCCCTATGGTGCACTCTCAGTACAATCTGCTCTGATGCCGCATAGTT
AAGCCAGTATCTGCTCCCTGCTTGTGTGTTGGAGGTCGCTGAGTAGTGCGCGAGCAAAATTTAAGCTACA
ACAAGGCAAGGCTTGACCGACAATTGCATGAAGAATCTGCTTAGGGTTAGGCGTTTTGCGCTGCTTCGCG
ATGTACGGGCCAGATATACGCGTTGACATTGATTATTGACTAGTTATTAATAGTAATCAATTACGGGGTC
ATTAGTTCATAGCCCATATATGGAGTTCCGCGTTACATAACTTACGGTAAATGGCCCGCCTGGCTGACCG
CCCAACGACCCCCGCCCATTGACGTCAATAATGACGTATGTTCCCATAGTAACGCCAATAGGGACTTTCC
ATTGACGTCAATGGGTGGAGTATTTACGGTAAACTGCCCACTTGGCAGTACATCAAGTGTATCATATGCC
AAGTACGCCCCCTATTGACGTCAATGACGGTAAATGGCCCGCCTGGCATTATGCCCAGTACATGACCTTA
TGGGACTTTCCTACTTGGCAGTACATCTACGTATTAGTCATCGCTATTACCATGGTGATGCGGTTTTGGC
AGTACATCAATGGGCGTGGATAGCGGTTTGACTCACGGGGATTTCCAAGTCTCCACCCCATTGACGTCAA
TGGGAGTTTGTTTTGGCACCAAAATCAACGGGACTTTCCAAAATGTCGTAACAACTCCGCCCCATTGACG
CAAATGGGCGGTAGGCGTGTACGGTGGGAGGTCTATATAAGCAGAGCTCTCTGGCTAACTAGAGAACCCA
CTGCTTACTGGCTTATCGAAATTAATACGACTCACTATAGGGAGTCCCAAGCTGGCTAGCGCCACCATGG
ATTATAAGGATCACGATGGCGACTACAAGGACCACGATATTGACTACAAAGACGATGACGATAAAATGGC
TCCTAAGAAAAAGCGCAAAGTCGGTATCCATGGCGTTCCCGGATCAGACGCATTGGACGATTTTGATCTG
GATATGCTGGGAAGTGACGCCCTCGATGATTTTGACCTTGACATGCTTGGTTCGGATGCCCTTGATGACT
TTGACCTCGACATGCTCGGCAGTGACGCCCTTGATGATTTCGACCTGGACATGCTGATTAACTCTAGAAG
TTCCGGATCTGTTGGTAGCCAGTACCTGCCCGACACCGACGACCGGCACCGGATCGAGGAAAAGCGGAAG
CGGACCTACGAGACATTCAAGAGCATCATGAAGAAGTCCCCCTTCAGCGGCCCCACCGACCCTAGACCTC
CACCTAGAAGAATCGCCGTGCCCAGCAGATCCAGCGCCAGCGTGCCAAAACCTGCCCCCCAGCCTTACCC
CTTCACCAGCAGCCTGAGCACCATCAACTACGACGAGTTCCCTACCATGGTGTTCCCCAGCGGCCAGATC
TCTCAGGCCTCTGCTCTGGCTCCAGCCCCTCCTCAGGTGCTGCCTCAGGCTCCTGCTCCTGCACCAGCTC
CAGCCATGGTGTCTGCACTGGCTCAGGCACCAGCACCCGTGCCTGTGCTGGCTCCTGGACCTCCACAGGC
TGTGGCTCCACCAGCCCCTAAACCTACACAGGCCGGCGAGGGCACACTGTCTGAAGCTCTGCTGCAGCTG
CAGTTCGACGACGAGGATCTGGGAGCCCTGCTGGGAAACAGCACCGATCCTGCCGTGTTCACCGACCTGG
CCAGCGTGGACAACAGCGAGTTCCAGCAGCTGCTGAACCAGGGCATCCCTGTGGCCCCTCACACCACCGA
GCCCATGCTGATGGAATACCCCGAGGCCATCACCCGGCTCGTGACAGGCGCTCAGAGGCCTCCTGATCCA
GCTCCTGCCCCTCTGGGAGCACCAGGCCTGCCTAATGGACTGCTGTCTGGCGACGAGGACTTCAGCTCTA
TCGCCGATATGGATTTCTCAGCCTTGCTGGGCTCTGGCAGCGGCAGCCGGGATTCCAGGGAAGGGATGTT
TTTGCCGAAGCCTGAGGCCGGCTCCGCTATTAGTGACGTGTTTGAGGGCCGCGAGGTGTGCCAGCCAAAA
CGAATCCGGCCATTTCATCCTCCAGGAAGTCCATGGGCCAACCGCCCACTCCCCGCCAGCCTCGCACCAA
CACCAACCGGTCCAGTACATGAGCCAGTCGGGTCACTGACCCCGGCACCAGTCCCTCAGCCACTGGATCC
AGCGCCCGCAGTGACTCCCGAGGCCAGTCACCTGTTGGAGGATCCCGATGAAGAGACGAGCCAGGCTGTC
AAAGCCCTTCGGGAGATGGCCGATACTGTGATTCCCCAGAAGGAAGAGGCTGCAATCTGTGGCCAAATGG
ACCTTTCCCATCCGCCCCCAAGGGGCCATCTGGATGAGCTGACAACCACACTTGAGTCCATGACCGAGGA
TCTGAACCTGGACTCACCCCTGACCCCGGAATTGAACGAGATTCTGGATACCTTCCTGAACGACGAGTGC
CTCTTGCATGCCATGCATATCAGCACAGGACTGTCCATCTTCGACACATCTCTGTTTTCTGGTTCTGGTT
CTGGTTCAGGATCCGGTACCGGTGGAGCTAGACCCGGGGAGCGCCCCTTCCAGTGTCGCATTTGCATGCG
GAACTTTTCGAGACAATCTAATTTGTCAAGACATACCCGTACTCATACCGGTGAAAAACCGTTTCAGTGT
CGGATCTGTATGCGAAATTTCTCCAGAAATGAACATTTGGTTTTGCATCTACGTACGCACACCGGCGAGA
AGCCATTCCAATGCCGAATATGCATGCGCAACTTCAGTCAAAAAACTGGTTTGAGAGTTCACCTAAAAAC
CCACCTGAGAGGATCTTAAGCGGCCGCTCGAGTCTAGAGGGCCCGTTTAAACCCGCTGATCAGCCTCGAC
TGTGCCTTCTAGTTGCCAGCCATCTGTTGTTTGCCCCTCCCCCGTGCCTTCCTTGACCCTGGAAGGTGCC
ACTCCCACTGTCCTTTCCTAATAAAATGAGGAAATTGCATCGCATTGTCTGAGTAGGTGTCATTCTATTC
TGGGGGGTGGGGTGGGGCAGGACAGCAAGGGGGAGGATTGGGAAGTCAATAGCAGGCATGCTGGGGATGC
GGTGGGCTCTATGGCTTCTGAGGCGGAAAGAACCAGCTGGGGCTCTAGGGGGTATCCCC
[124 nt withheld, positions 3210-3333]
C
[91 nt withheld, positions 3335-3425]
A
[49 nt withheld, positions 3427-3475]
CCTTTGACGTTGGAGTCCACGTTCTTT
[37 nt withheld, positions 3503-3539]
ACCCTATCTCGGTCTATTCTTTTGATTTATAAGGGATTTTGCCGATTTCGGCCTATTGGTTAAAAAATGA
GCTGATTTAACAAAAATTTAACGCGAATTAATTCTGTGGAATGTGTGTCAGTTAGGCTCAATTAGTCAGC
AACCATAGTCCCGCCCCTAACTCCGCCCATCCCGCCCCTAACTCCGCCCAGTTCCGCCCATTCTCCGCCC
CATGGCTGACTAATTTTTTTTATTTATGCAGAGGCCGAGGCCGCCTCTGCCTCTGAGCTATTCCAGAAGT
AGTGAGGAGGCTTTTTTGGAGGCCTAGGCTTTTGCAAAAAGCTCCCGGGAGCTTGTATATCCATTTTCGG
AGGTTGGGCTTCGGAATCGTTTTCCGGGACGCCGGCTGGATGATCCTCCAGCGCGGGGATCTCATGCTGG
AGTTCTTCGCCCACCCCAACTTGTTTATTGCAGCTTATAATGGTTACAAATAAAGCAATAGCATCACAAA
TTTCACAAATAAAGCATTTTTTTCACTGCATTCTAGTTGTGGTTTGTCCAAACTCATCAATGTATCTTAT
CATGTCTGTATACCGTCGACCTCTAGCTAGAGCTTGGCGTAATCATGGTCATAGCTGTTTCCTGTGTGAA
ATTGTTATCCGCTCACAATTCCACACAACATACGAGCCGGAAGCATAAAGTGTAAAGCCTGGGGTGCCTA
ATGAGTGAGCTAACTCACATTAATTGCGTTGCGCTCACTGCCCGCTTTCCAGTCGGGAAACCTGTCGTGC
CAGCTGCATTAATGAATCGGCCAACGCGCGGGGAGAGGCGGTTTGCGTATTGGGCGCTCTTCCGCTTCCT
CGCTCACTGACTCGCTGCGCTCGGTCGTTCGGCTGCGGCGAGCGGTATCAGCTCACTCAAAGGCGGTAAT
ACGGTTATCCACAGAATCAGGGGATAACGCAGGAAAGAACATGTGAGCAAAAGGCCAGCAAAAGGCCAGG
AACCGTAAAAAGGCCGCGTTGCTGGCGTTTTTCCATAGGCTCCGCCCCCCTGACGAGCATCACAAAAATC
GACGCTCAAGTCAGAGGTGGCGAAACCCGACAGGACTATAAAGATACCAGGCGTTTCCCCCTGGAAGCTC
CCTCGTGCGCTCTCCTGTTCCGACCCTGCCGCTTACCGGATACCTGTCCGCCTTTCTCCCTTCGGGAAGC
GTGGCGCTTTCTCATAGCTCACGCTGTAGGTATCTCAGTTCGGTGTAGGTCGTTCGCTCCAAGCTGGGCT
GTGTGCACGAACCCCCCGTTCAGCCCGACCGCTGCGCCTTATCCGGTAACTATCGTCTTGAGTCCAACCC
GGTAAGACACGACTTATCGCCACTGGCAGCAGCCACTGGTAACAGGATTAGCAGAGCGAGGTATGTAGGC
GGTGCTACAGAGTTCTTGAAGTGGTGGCCTAACTACGGCTACACTAGAAGAACAGTATTTGGTATCTGCG
CTCTGCTGAAGCCAGTTACCTTCGGAAAAAGAGTTGGTAGCTCTTGATCCGGCAAACAAACCACCGCTGG
TAGCGGTGGTTTTTTTGTTTGCAAGCAGCAGATTACGCGCAGAAAAAAAGGATCTCAAGAAGATCCTTTG
ATCTTTTCTACGGGGTCTGACGCTCAGTGGAACGAAAACTCACGTTAAGGGATTTTGGTCATGAGATTAT
CAAAAAGGATCTTCACCTAGATCCTTTTAAATTAAAAATGAAGTTTTAAATCAATCTAAAGTATATATGA
GTAAACTTGGTCTGACAGTTACCAATGCTTAATCAGTGAGGCACCTATCTCAGCGATCTGTCTATTTCGT
TCATCCATAGTTGCCTGACTCCCCGTCGTGTAGATAACTACGATACGGGAGGGCTTACCATCTGGCCCCA
GTGCTGCAATGATACCGCGAGATCCACGCTCACCGGCTCCAGATTTATCAGCAATAAACCAGCCAGCCGG
AAGGGCCGAGCGCAGAAGTGGTCCTGCAACTTTATCCGCCTCCATCCAGTCTATTAATTGTTGCCGGGAA
GCTAGAGTAAGTAGTTCGCCAGTTAATAGTTTGCGCAACGTTGTTGCCATTGCTACAGGCATCGTGGTGT
CACGCTCGTCGTTTGGTATGGCTTCATTCAGCTCCGGTTCCCAACGATCAAGGCGAGTTACATGATCCCC
CATGTTGTGCAAAAAAGCGGTTAGCTCCTTCGGTCCTCCGATCGTTGTCAGAAGTAAGTTGGCCGCAGTG
TTATCACTCATGGTTATGGCAGCACTGCATAATTCTCTTACTGTCATGCCATCCGTAAGATGCTTTTCTG
TGACTGGTGAGTACTCAACCAAGTCATTCTGAGAATAGTGTATGCGGCGACCGAGTTGCTCTTGCCCGGC
GTCAATACGGGATAATACCGCGCCACATAGCAGAACTTTAAAAGTGCTCATCATTGGAAAACGTTCTTCG
GGGCGAAAACTCTCAAGGATCTTACCGCTGTTGAGATCCAGTTCGATGTAACCCACTCGTGCACCCAACT
GATCTTCAGCATCTTTTACTTTCACCAGCGTTTCTGGGTGAGCAAAAACAGGAAGGCAAAATGCCGCAAA
AAAGGGAATAAGGGCGACACGGAAATGTTGAATACTCATACTCTTCCTTTTTCAATATTATTGAAGCATT
TATCAGGGTTATTGTCTCATGAGCGGATACATATTTGAATGTATTTAGAAAAATAAACAAATAGGGGTTC
CGCGCACATTTCCCCGAAAAGTGCCACCTGACGTC
