>Addgene plasmid #138842 | pPD393 VPR-ZF97 | depositor partial sequence | sequence record 268351 | VPR-ZF97 gene
ATGGATTATAAGGATCACGATGGCGACTACAAGGACCACGATATTGACTACAAAGACGATGACGATAAAA
TGGCTCCTAAGAAAAAGCGCAAAGTCGGTATCCATGGCGTTCCCGGATCAGACGCATTGGACGATTTTGA
TCTGGATATGCTGGGAAGTGACGCCCTCGATGATTTTGACCTTGACATGCTTGGTTCGGATGCCCTTGAT
GACTTTGACCTCGACATGCTCGGCAGTGACGCCCTTGATGATTTCGACCTGGACATGCTGATTAACTCTA
GAAGTTCCGGATCTGTTGGTAGCCAGTACCTGCCCGACACCGACGACCGGCACCGGATCGAGGAAAAGCG
GAAGCGGACCTACGAGACATTCAAGAGCATCATGAAGAAGTCCCCCTTCAGCGGCCCCACCGACCCTAGA
CCTCCACCTAGAAGAATCGCCGTGCCCAGCAGATCCAGCGCCAGCGTGCCAAAACCTGCCCCCCAGCCTT
ACCCCTTCACCAGCAGCCTGAGCACCATCAACTACGACGAGTTCCCTACCATGGTGTTCCCCAGCGGCCA
GATCTCTCAGGCCTCTGCTCTGGCTCCAGCCCCTCCTCAGGTGCTGCCTCAGGCTCCTGCTCCTGCACCA
GCTCCAGCCATGGTGTCTGCACTGGCTCAGGCACCAGCACCCGTGCCTGTGCTGGCTCCTGGACCTCCAC
AGGCTGTGGCTCCACCAGCCCCTAAACCTACACAGGCCGGCGAGGGCACACTGTCTGAAGCTCTGCTGCA
GCTGCAGTTCGACGACGAGGATCTGGGAGCCCTGCTGGGAAACAGCACCGATCCTGCCGTGTTCACCGAC
CTGGCCAGCGTGGACAACAGCGAGTTCCAGCAGCTGCTGAACCAGGGCATCCCTGTGGCCCCTCACACCA
CCGAGCCCATGCTGATGGAATACCCCGAGGCCATCACCCGGCTCGTGACAGGCGCTCAGAGGCCTCCTGA
TCCAGCTCCTGCCCCTCTGGGAGCACCAGGCCTGCCTAATGGACTGCTGTCTGGCGACGAGGACTTCAGC
TCTATCGCCGATATGGATTTCTCAGCCTTGCTGGGCTCTGGCAGCGGCAGCCGGGATTCCAGGGAAGGGA
TGTTTTTGCCGAAGCCTGAGGCCGGCTCCGCTATTAGTGACGTGTTTGAGGGCCGCGAGGTGTGCCAGCC
AAAACGAATCCGGCCATTTCATCCTCCAGGAAGTCCATGGGCCAACCGCCCACTCCCCGCCAGCCTCGCA
CCAACACCAACCGGTCCAGTACATGAGCCAGTCGGGTCACTGACCCCGGCACCAGTCCCTCAGCCACTGG
ATCCAGCGCCCGCAGTGACTCCCGAGGCCAGTCACCTGTTGGAGGATCCCGATGAAGAGACGAGCCAGGC
TGTCAAAGCCCTTCGGGAGATGGCCGATACTGTGATTCCCCAGAAGGAAGAGGCTGCAATCTGTGGCCAA
ATGGACCTTTCCCATCCGCCCCCAAGGGGCCATCTGGATGAGCTGACAACCACACTTGAGTCCATGACCG
AGGATCTGAACCTGGACTCACCCCTGACCCCGGAATTGAACGAGATTCTGGATACCTTCCTGAACGACGA
GTGCCTCTTGCATGCCATGCATATCAGCACAGGACTGTCCATCTTCGACACATCTCTGTTTTCTGGTTCT
GGTTCTGGTTCAGGATCCGGTACCGGTGGAGCTAGACCCGGGGAGCGCCCCTTCCAGTGTCGCATTTGCA
TGCGGAACTTTTCGAGACAATCTAATTTGTCAAGACATACCCGTACTCATACCGGTGAAAAACCGTTTCA
GTGTCGGATCTGTATGCGAAATTTCTCCAGAAATGAACATTTGGTTTTGCATCTACGTACGCACACCGGC
GAGAAGCCATTCCAATGCCGAATATGCATGCGCAACTTCAGTCAAAAAACTGGTTTGAGAGTTCACCTAA
AAACCCACCTGAGAGGATCTTAA
